Addgene plasmid #62037: NET23 pEGFP-N2 (1174)
Purpose: mammalian expression of nuclear envelope transmembrane protein
Depositing lab: Eric Schirmer. Depositing organization: University of Edinburgh. Publication: The leukocyte nuclear envelope proteome varies with cell activation and contains novel transmembrane proteins that affect genome architecture. Korfali N, Wilkie GS, Swanson SK, Srsen V, Batrakou DG, Fairley EA, Malik P, Zuleger N, Goncharevich A, de Las Heras J, Kelly DA, Kerr AR, Florens L, Schirmer EC. Mol Cell Proteomics. 2010 Dec;9(12):2571-85. doi: 10.1074/mcp.M110.002915. Epub 2010 Aug 6. PubMed 20693407.
Backbone
  Vector backbone: pEGFP-N2
  Backbone manufacturer: Clontech
  Vector type: Mammalian Expression
Growth in bacteria
  Bacterial resistance: Kanamycin, 50 μg/mL
  Growth temperature: 37°C
  Growth strain: DH5alpha
  Copy number: High Copy
Gene/Insert
  Gene/Insert name: NET23
  Species: H. sapiens (human)
  Entrez Gene: STING1 (a.k.a. ERIS, MITA, MPYS, NET23, SAVI, STING, STING-beta, TMEM173, hMITA, hSTING)
  Promoter: CMV
  Tag / fusion protein: EGFP (C terminal on backbone)
  Cloning method: Restriction Enzyme; 5′ cloning site BamHI (not destroyed); 3′ cloning site NheI (not destroyed)
  Sequencing primers: 5′ CMV-F; 3′ EGFP-R
Terms and licenses: Academic/Nonprofit Terms; Industry Terms: Not Available to Industry
How to cite: NET23 pEGFP-N2 (1174) was a gift from Eric Schirmer (Addgene plasmid # 62037 ; http://n2t.net/addgene:62037 ; RRID:Addgene_62037)
