[The description below was written by a language model from this plasmid's Addgene catalogue record.]
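Description:
NET23 pEGFP-N2 (1174) is a mammalian expression plasmid built on the Clontech pEGFP-N2 backbone, designed to produce the human nuclear envelope transmembrane protein NET23 as a fluorescent fusion. NET23 is an alias of the gene now catalogued as STING1 (also known as TMEM173, MITA, ERIS or MPYS). The plasmid is maintained at high copy number in standard E. coli cloning strains under kanamycin selection. No feature table accompanies the record, so the origin of replication, polyadenylation signal and any mammalian selection cassette carried by the backbone are not explicitly documented here.

The human NET23 coding sequence is placed downstream of the CMV promoter, a strong constitutive promoter for expression in a broad range of mammalian cells. In N-series EGFP vectors the insert sits upstream of the fluorescent protein, so EGFP is fused to the C terminus of NET23, as the record indicates. The insert was introduced by restriction cloning using BamHI and NheI sites, both of which remain intact; the record lists BamHI as the 5′ site and NheI as the 3′ site. The exact boundaries of the insert, any linker between NET23 and EGFP, and the isoform used are not stated.

The stated purpose is mammalian expression of a nuclear envelope transmembrane protein. The EGFP tag allows the protein's subcellular distribution to be followed by fluorescence microscopy after transfection, for example to assess targeting to the nuclear envelope. This fits the associated study, which catalogued nuclear envelope proteins in leukocytes and examined novel transmembrane proteins that affect genome architecture.
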