>Addgene plasmid #62037 | NET23 pEGFP-N2 (1174) | addgene partial sequence | sequence record 102414 | CMV-F 5'-CGCAAATGGGCGGTAGGCGTG-3'
GCAGAGCTGGTTTAGTGAACCGTCAGATCCGCTAGCGCTACCGGACTCAGATCTCGACAGAAGATGCCCC
ACTCCAGCCTGCATCCATCCATCCCGTGTCCCAGGGGTCACGGGGCCCAGAAGGCAGCCTTGGTTCTGCT
GAGTGCCTGCCTGGTGACCCTTTGGGGGCTAGGAGAGCCACCAGAGCACACTCTCCGGTACCTGGTGCTC
CACCTAGCCTCCCTGCAGCTGGGACTGCTGTTAAACGGGGTCTGCAGCCTGGCTGAGGAGCTGCGCCACA
TCCACTCCAGGTACCGGGGCAGCTACTGGAGGACTGTGCGGGCCTGCCTGGGCTGCCCCCTCCGCCGTGG
GGCCCTGTTGCTGCTGTCCATCTATTTCTACTACTCCCTCCCAAATGCGGTCGGCCCGCCCTTCACTTGG
ATGCTTGCCCTCCTGGGCCTCTCGCAGGCACTGAACATCCTCCTGGGCCTCAAGGGCCTGGCCCCAGCTG
AGATCTCTGCAGTGTGTGAAAAAGGGAATTTCAACGTGGCCCATGGGCTGGCATGGTCATATTACATCGG
ATATCTGCGGCTGATCCTGCCAGAGCTCCAGGCCCGGATTCGAACTTACAATCAGCATTACAACAACCTG
CTACGGGGTGCAGTGAGCCAGCGGCTGTATATTCTCCTCCCATTGGACTGTGGGGTGCCTGATAACCTGA
GTATGGCTGACCCCAACATTCGCTTCCTGGATAAACTGCCCCAGCAGACCGGTGACCATGCTGGCATCAA
GGATCGGGTTTACAGCAACAGCATCTATGAGCTTCTGGAGAACGGGCAGCGGGCGGGCACCTGTGTCCTG
GAGTACGCCACCCCCTTGCAGACTTTGTTTGCCATGTCACAATACAGTCAAGCTGGCTTTAGCCGGGAGG
ATAGGCTTGAGCAGGCCAAACTCTTCTGCCGGA
