>Addgene plasmid #62037 | NET23 pEGFP-N2 (1174) | addgene partial sequence | sequence record 102688 | C-ter-GFP 5'-CTCCTCGCCCTTGCTCAC-3'
AATCCGTGCGGAGAGGGAGGGGCTTTTCCATTCCACTGATGAGGAGCTCAGGCTCTTGGGACATCGTGGA
GGTACTGGGCACCGCTGAGGTCTTCAAGCTGCCCACAGTAACCTCTTCCTTTTCCTCCTGCCGCAGGTGC
CGGAGAACCTCCTGGGACAGCGAGAAGCTGCTGTCATCTGCAGGTTCCTGGTAGGCAATGAGGCGGCAGT
TGTTCTGAGACTCAGGGGCATCTGCCAGGATGTCCTCAAGTGTCCGGCAGAAGAGTTTGGCCTGCTCAAG
CCTATCCTCCCGGCTAAAGCCAGCTTGACTGTATTGTGACATGGCAAACAAAGTCTGCAAGGGGGTGGCG
TACTCCAGGACACAGGTGCCCGCCCGCTGCCCGTTCTCCAGAAGCTCATAGATGCTGTTGCTGTAAACCC
GATCCTTGATGCCAGCATGGTCACCGGTCTGCTGGGGCAGTTTATCCAGGAAGCGAATGTTGGGGTCAGC
CATACTCAGGTTATCAGGCACCCCACAGTCCAATGGGAGGAGAATATACAGCCGCTGGCTCACTGCACCC
CGTAGCAGGTTGTTGTAATGCTGATTGTAAGTTCGAATCCGGGCCTGGAGCTCTGGCAGGATCAGCCGCA
GATATCCGATGTAATATGACCATGCCAGCCCATGGGCCACGTTGAAATTCCCTTTTTCACACACTGCAGA
GATCTCAGCTGGGGCCAGGCCCTTGAGGCCCAGGAGGATGTTCAGTGCCTGCGAGAGGCCCAGGAGGGCA
AGCATCCAAGTGAAGGGCGGGCCGACCGCATT
